Addgene plasmid #58039: mTagRFP-T2-Keratin-17
Purpose: Note- This plasmid contains Keratin 18. Localization: Cytokeratin, Excitation: 555, Emission: 584
Depositing lab: Michael Davidson. Depositing organization: Florida State University, Tallahassee.
Backbone
  Vector backbone: mTagRFP
  Backbone size w/o insert (bp): 4750
  Vector type: Mammalian Expression
  Selectable markers: Neomycin (select with G418)
Growth in bacteria
  Bacterial resistance: Kanamycin, 50 μg/mL
  Growth temperature: 37°C
  Growth strain: DH5alpha
  Copy number: High Copy
Gene/Insert
  Gene/Insert name: Keratin (alt name: NM_199187.1)
  Species: H. sapiens (human)
  Mutation: V282L
  Entrez Gene: KRT18 (a.k.a. CK-18, CYK18, K18)
  Promoter: CMV
  Tag / fusion protein: mTagRFP-T2 (M150T)
  Cloning method: Unknown
  Sequencing primers: 5′ CMV-F; 3′ SV40pA-R
Terms and licenses: Academic/Nonprofit Terms; Industry Terms
Depositor comments: . Excitation = 555; Emission = 584
How to cite: mTagRFP-T2-Keratin-17 was a gift from Michael Davidson (Addgene plasmid # 58039 ; http://n2t.net/addgene:58039 ; RRID:Addgene_58039)
