[The description below was written by a language model from this plasmid's Addgene catalogue record and pLannotate feature annotations shown in this document.]
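Description:
mTagRFP-T2-Keratin-17 is a mammalian expression plasmid for labelling the cytokeratin intermediate-filament network with a red fluorescent protein. Despite its name, the record explicitly notes that the insert is human keratin 18 (KRT18), not keratin 17, and the feature annotation of the roughly 6 kb sequenced plasmid agrees, identifying a KRT18 coding sequence. The insert carries a V282L substitution. Expression is driven by the CMV immediate-early enhancer/promoter. The keratin open reading frame lies upstream of the fluorescent protein, separated by a short remnant of the multiple cloning site, so the fluorophore appears to be fused to the C-terminus of keratin. The "17" in the name may reflect the linker length, but the record does not say so. The tag is mTagRFP-T2, recorded as an M150T variant and annotated by similarity as TagRFP-T, a constitutively fluorescent red protein derived from Entacmaea quadricolor. Its listed excitation and emission maxima are 555 and 584 nm. An SV40 polyadenylation signal terminates the transcript.

The backbone has the layout of a standard fluorescent-protein fusion vector. A high-copy ColE1/pUC-type origin supports propagation in E. coli, and an f1 origin is also present. A single Tn5 NeoR/KanR gene (aminoglycoside phosphotransferase) serves both hosts: a bacterial bla-type promoter drives it for kanamycin selection in bacteria, and the SV40 enhancer/early promoter drives it for G418 selection of transfected mammalian cells, with an HSV TK polyadenylation signal downstream. The short large T antigen, ble and bGH poly(A) annotations are fragmentary matches rather than functional elements. The plasmid is suited to transient or stable transfection for live- or fixed-cell imaging of keratin filament organisation and dynamics.
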