Features (pLannotate 1.2.2; 17 found; start..end, strand, type, name):
      1..304     +  enhancer       CMV enhancer: human cytomegalovirus immediate early enhancer
    377..394     -  promoter       CMV promoter (fragment): human cytomegalovirus (CMV) immediate early promoter
    457..508     +  promoter       CMVd2 promoter: truncated human cytomegalovirus (CMV) immediate early promoter that yields moderately reduced expression relative to the full-length promoter
    540..1829    +  CDS            KRT18: K1C18_HUMAN - Also known as CYK18. Experimental evidence at protein level: Swiss-Prot protein existence level 1. Involved in the uptake of thrombin-antithrombin complexes by hepatic cells (By similarity). When phosphorylated, plays a role in filament reorganization. Involved in the delivery of mutated CFTR to the plasma membrane. Together with KRT8, is involved in interleukin-6 (IL-6)-mediated barrier protection. From Homo sapiens (Human).
   1829..1867    +  misc_feature   MCS (fragment): multiple cloning site
   1881..2612    +  CDS            TagRFP-T: TagRFP-T is a basic (constitutively fluorescent) red fluorescent protein published in 2008, derived from Entacmaea quadricolor. It has low acid sensitivity.
   2631..2714    +  CDS            large T antigen (fragment): large T antigen from SV40 (simian virus 40)
   2737..2858    +  polyA_signal   SV40 poly(A) signal: SV40 polyadenylation signal
   2892..3320    -  rep_origin     f1 ori (sequence partly withheld): f1 bacteriophage origin of replication; arrow indicates direction of (+) strand synthesis
   3347..3451    +  promoter       AmpR promoter: bla
   3453..3810    +  promoter       SV40 promoter: SV40 enhancer and early promoter
   3845..4639    +  CDS            NeoR/KanR: aminoglycoside phosphotransferase from Tn5; aph(3')-II (or nptII); confers resistance to neomycin, kanamycin, and G418 (Geneticin®)
   4660..4812    +  CDS            ble (fragment): BLE_KLEPN - Experimental evidence at protein level: Swiss-Prot protein existence level 1. Binding protein with a strong affinity to the bleomycin family of antibiotics. Binds to CL990; an antimitotic-antibiotic compound. From Klebsiella pneumoniae.
   4871..4918    +  polyA_signal   HSV TK poly(A) signal: herpes simplex virus thymidine kinase polyadenylation signal (Cole and Stacy, 1985)
   5009..5025    -  polyA_signal   bGH poly(A) signal (fragment): bovine growth hormone polyadenylation signal
   5247..5835    +  rep_origin     ori: high-copy-number ColE1/pMB1/pBR322/pUC origin of replication
   5950..6009    +  enhancer       CMV enhancer (fragment): human cytomegalovirus immediate early enhancer
>Addgene plasmid #58039 | mTagRFP-T2-Keratin-17 | addgene full sequence | sequence record 387322 | Addgene NGS Result
CGTTACATAACTTACGGTAAATGGCCCGCCTGGCTGACCGCCCAACGACCCCCGCCCATTGACGTCAATA
ATGACGTATGTTCCCATAGTAACGCCAATAGGGACTTTCCATTGACGTCAATGGGTGGAGTATTTACGGT
AAACTGCCCACTTGGCAGTACATCAAGTGTATCATATGCCAAGTACGCCCCCTATTGACGTCAATGACGG
TAAATGGCCCGCCTGGCATTATGCCCAGTACATGACCTTATGGGACTTTCCTACTTGGCAGTACATCTAC
GTATTAGTCATCGCTATTACCATGGTGATGCGGTTTTGGCAGTACATCAATGGGCGTGGATAGCGGTTTG
ACTCACGGGGATTTCCAAGTCTCCACCCCATTGACGTCAATGGGAGTTTGTTTTGGCACCAAAATCAACG
GGACTTTTCAAAATGTCGTAACAACTCCGCCCCATTGACGCAAATGGGCGGTAGGCGTGTACGGTGGGAG
GTCTATATAAGCAGAGCTGGTTTAGTGAACCGTCAGATCCGCTAGCACCATGAGCTTCACCACTCGCTCC
ACCTTCTCCACCAACTACCGGTCCCTGGGCTCTGTCCAGGCGCCCAGCTACGGCGCCCGGCCGGTCAGCA
GCGCGGCCAGCGTCTATGCAGGCGCTGGGGGCTCTGGTTCCCGGATCTCCGTGTCCCGCTCCACCAGCTT
CAGGGGCGGCATGGGGTCCGGGGGCCTGGCCACCGGGATAGCCGGGGGTCTGGCAGGAATGGGAGGCATC
CAGAACGAGAAGGAGACCATGCAAAGCCTGAACGACCGCCTGGCCTCTTACCTGGACAGAGTGAGGAGCC
TGGAGACCGAGAACCGGAGGCTGGAGAGCAAAATCCGGGAGCACTTGGAGAAGAAGGGACCCCAGGTCAG
AGACTGGAGCCATTACTTCAAGATCATCGAGGACCTGAGGGCTCAGATCTTCGCAAATACTGTGGACAAT
GCCCGCATCGTTCTGCAGATTGACAATGCCCGTCTTGCTGCTGATGACTTTAGAGTCAAGTATGAGACAG
AGCTGGCCATGCGCCAGTCTGTGGAGAACGACATCCATGGGCTCCGCAAGGTCATTGATGACACCAATAT
CACACGACTGCAGCTGGAGACAGAGATCGAGGCTCTCAAGGAGGAGCTGCTCTTCATGAAGAAGAACCAC
GAAGAGGAAGTAAAAGGCCTACAAGCCCAGATTGCCAGCTCTGGGTTGACCGTGGAGGTAGATGCCCCCA
AATCTCAGGACCTCGCCAAGATCATGGCAGACATCCGGGCCCAATATGACGAGCTGGCTCGGAAGAACCG
AGAGGAGCTAGACAAGTACTGGTCTCAGCAGATTGAGGAGAGCACCACAGTGCTCACCACACAGTCTGCT
GAGGTTGGAGCTGCTGAGACGACGCTCACAGAGCTGAGACGTACAGTCCAGTCCTTGGAGATCGACCTGG
ACTCCATGAGAAATCTGAAGGCCAGCTTGGAGAACAGCCTGAGGGAGGTGGAGGCCCGCTACGCCCTACA
GATGGAGCAGCTCAACGGGATCCTGCTGCACCTTGAGTCAGAGCTGGCACAGACCCGGGCAGAGGGACAG
CGCCAGGCCCAGGAGTATGAGGCCCTGCTGAACATCAAGGTCAAGCTGGAGGCTGAGATCGCCACCTACC
GCCGCCTGCTGGAAGATGGCGAGGACTTTAATCTTGGTGATGCCTTGGACAGCAGCAACTCCATGCAAAC
CATCCAAAAGACCACCACCCGCCGGATAGTGGATGGCAAAGTGGTGTCTGAGACCAATGACACCAAAGTT
CTGAGGCATCGAATTCTGCAGTCGACGGTACCGCGGGCCCGGGATCCACCGGTCGCCACCATGGTGTCTA
AGGGCGAAGAGCTGATTAAGGAGAACATGCACATGAAGCTGTACATGGAGGGCACCGTGAACAACCACCA
CTTCAAGTGCACATCCGAGGGCGAAGGCAAGCCCTACGAGGGCACCCAGACCATGAGAATCAAGGTGGTC
GAGGGCGGCCCTCTCCCCTTCGCCTTCGACATCCTGGCTACCAGCTTCATGTACGGCAGCAGAACCTTCA
TCAACCACACCCAGGGCATCCCCGATTTCTTTAAGCAGTCCTTCCCTGAGGGCTTCACATGGGAGAGAGT
CACCACATACGAAGACGGGGGCGTGCTGACCGCTACCCAGGACACCAGCCTCCAGGACGGCTGCCTCATC
TACAACGTCAAGATCAGAGGGGTGAACTTCCCATCCAACGGCCCTGTGATGCAGAAGAAAACACTCGGCT
GGGAGGCCAACACCGAGACCCTGTACCCCGCTGACGGCGGCCTGGAAGGCAGAACCGACATGGCCCTGAA
GCTCGTGGGCGGGGGCCACCTGATCTGCAACTTCAAGACCACATACAGATCCAAGAAACCCGCTAAGAAC
CTCAAGATGCCCGGCGTCTACTATGTGGACCACAGACTGGAAAGAATCAAGGAGGCCGACAAAGAGACCT
ACGTCGAGCAGCACGAGGTGGCTGTGGCCAGATACTGCGACCTCCCTAGCAAACTGGGGCACAAACTTAA
TGGCATGGACGAGCTGTACAAGTAAGCGGCCGCGACTCTAGATCATAATCAGCCATACCACATTTGTAGA
GGTTTTACTTGCTTTAAAAAACCTCCCACACCTCCCCCTGAACCTGAAACATAAAATGAATGCAATTGTT
GTTGTTAACTTGTTTATTGCAGCTTATAATGGTTACAAATAAAGCAATAGCATCACAAATTTCACAAATA
AAGCATTTTTTTCACTGCATTCTAGTTGTGGTTTGTCCAAACTCATCAATGTATCTTAAGGCGTAAATTG
TAAGCGTTAATATTTTGTTAAAATTCGCGTTAAATTTTTGTTAAATCAGCTCATTTTTTAACCAATAGGC
CGAAATCGGCAAAATCCCTTATAAATCAAAAGAATAGACCGAGATAGGGT
[37 nt withheld, positions 2991-3027]
AAAGAACGTGGACTCCAACGTCAAAGG
[49 nt withheld, positions 3055-3103]
T
[91 nt withheld, positions 3105-3195]
G
[124 nt withheld, positions 3197-3320]
CAGGTGGCACTTTTCGGGGAAATGTGCGCGGAACCCCTATTTGTTTATTTTTCTAAATACATTCAAATAT
GTATCCGCTCATGAGACAATAACCCTGATAAATGCTTCAATAATATTGAAAAAGGAAGAGTCCTGAGGCG
GAAAGAACCAGCTGTGGAATGTGTGTCAGTTAGGGTGTGGAAAGTCCCCAGGCTCCCCAGCAGGCAGAAG
TATGCAAAGCATGCATCTCAATTAGTCAGCAACCAGGTGTGGAAAGTCCCCAGGCTCCCCAGCAGGCAGA
AGTATGCAAAGCATGCATCTCAATTAGTCAGCAACCATAGTCCCGCCCCTAACTCCGCCCATCCCGCCCC
TAACTCCGCCCAGTTCCGCCCATTCTCCGCCCCATGGCTGACTAATTTTTTTTATTTATGCAGAGGCCGA
GGCCGCCTCGGCCTCTGAGCTATTCCAGAAGTAGTGAGGAGGCTTTTTTGGAGGCCTAGGCTTTTGCAAA
GATCGATCAAGAGACAGGATGAGGATCGTTTCGCATGATTGAACAAGATGGATTGCACGCAGGTTCTCCG
GCCGCTTGGGTGGAGAGGCTATTCGGCTATGACTGGGCACAACAGACAATCGGCTGCTCTGATGCCGCCG
TGTTCCGGCTGTCAGCGCAGGGGCGCCCGGTTCTTTTTGTCAAGACCGACCTGTCCGGTGCCCTGAATGA
ACTGCAAGACGAGGCAGCGCGGCTATCGTGGCTGGCCACGACGGGCGTTCCTTGCGCAGCTGTGCTCGAC
GTTGTCACTGAAGCGGGAAGGGACTGGCTGCTATTGGGCGAAGTGCCGGGGCAGGATCTCCTGTCATCTC
ACCTTGCTCCTGCCGAGAAAGTATCCATCATGGCTGATGCAATGCGGCGGCTGCATACGCTTGATCCGGC
TACCTGCCCATTCGACCACCAAGCGAAACATCGCATCGAGCGAGCACGTACTCGGATGGAAGCCGGTCTT
GTCGATCAGGATGATCTGGACGAAGAGCATCAGGGGCTCGCGCCAGCCGAACTGTTCGCCAGGCTCAAGG
CGAGCATGCCCGACGGCGAGGATCTCGTCGTGACCCATGGCGATGCCTGCTTGCCGAATATCATGGTGGA
AAATGGCCGCTTTTCTGGATTCATCGACTGTGGCCGGCTGGGTGTGGCGGACCGCTATCAGGACATAGCG
TTGGCTACCCGTGATATTGCTGAAGAGCTTGGCGGCGAATGGGCTGACCGCTTCCTCGTGCTTTACGGTA
TCGCCGCTCCCGATTCGCAGCGCATCGCCTTCTATCGCCTTCTTGACGAGTTCTTCTGAGCGGGACTCTG
GGGTTCGAAATGACCGACCAAGCGACGCCCAACCTGCCATCACGAGATTTCGATTCCACCGCCGCCTTCT
ATGAAAGGTTGGGCTTCGGAATCGTTTTCCGGGACGCCGGCTGGATGATCCTCCAGCGCGGGGATCTCAT
GCTGGAGTTCTTCGCCCACCCTAGGGGGAGGCTAACTGAAACACGGAAGGAGACAATACCGGAAGGAACC
CGCGCTATGACGGCAATAAAAAGACAGAATAAAACGCACGGTGTTGGGTCGTTTGTTCATAAACGCGGGG
TTCGGTCCCAGGGCTGGCACTCTGTCGATACCCCACCGAGACCCCATTGGGGCCAATACGCCCGCGTTTC
TTCCTTTTCCCCACCCCACCCCCCAAGTTCGGGTGAAGGCCCAGGGCTCGCAGCCAACGTCGGGGCGGCA
GGCCCTGCCATAGCCTCAGGTTACTCATATATACTTTAGATTGATTTAAAACTTCATTTTTAATTTAAAA
GGATCTAGGTGAAGATCCTTTTTGATAATCTCATGACCAAAATCCCTTAACGTGAGTTTTCGTTCCACTG
AGCGTCAGACCCCGTAGAAAAGATCAAAGGATCTTCTTGAGATCCTTTTTTTCTGCGCGTAATCTGCTGC
TTGCAAACAAAAAAACCACCGCTACCAGCGGTGGTTTGTTTGCCGGATCAAGAGCTACCAACTCTTTTTC
CGAAGGTAACTGGCTTCAGCAGAGCGCAGATACCAAATACTGTTCTTCTAGTGTAGCCGTAGTTAGGCCA
CCACTTCAAGAACTCTGTAGCACCGCCTACATACCTCGCTCTGCTAATCCTGTTACCAGTGGCTGCTGCC
AGTGGCGATAAGTCGTGTCTTACCGGGTTGGACTCAAGACGATAGTTACCGGATAAGGCGCAGCGGTCGG
GCTGAACGGGGGGTTCGTGCACACAGCCCAGCTTGGAGCGAACGACCTACACCGAACTGAGATACCTACA
GCGTGAGCTATGAGAAAGCGCCACGCTTCCCGAAGGGAGAAAGGCGGACAGGTATCCGGTAAGCGGCAGG
GTCGGAACAGGAGAGCGCACGAGGGAGCTTCCAGGGGGAAACGCCTGGTATCTTTATAGTCCTGTCGGGT
TTCGCCACCTCTGACTTGAGCGTCGATTTTTGTGATGCTCGTCAGGGGGGCGGAGCCTATGGAAAAACGC
CAGCAACGCGGCCTTTTTACGGTTCCTGGCCTTTTGCTGGCCTTTTGCTCACATGTTCTTTCCTGCGTTA
TCCCCTGATTCTGTGGATAACCGTATTACCGCCATGCATTAGTTATTAATAGTAATCAATTACGGGGTCA
TTAGTTCATAGCCCATATATGGAGTTCCG
